>Addgene plasmid #220836 | pENN491_TALEcharm_MmT8x | addgene full sequence | sequence record 437204 | Addgene NGS Result
GATCAGTTGGGTGCACGAGTGGGTTACATCGAACTGGATCTCAACAGCGGTAAGATCCTTGAGAGTTTTC
GCCCCGAAGAACGTTTTCCAATGATGAGCACTTTTAAAGTTCTGCTATGTGGCGCGGTATTATCCCGTAT
TGACGCCGGGCAAGAGCAACTCGGTCGCCGCATACACTATTCTCAGAATGACTTGGTTGAGTACTCACCA
GTCACAGAAAAGCATCTTACGGATGGCATGACAGTAAGAGAATTATGCAGTGCTGCCATAACCATGAGTG
ATAACACTGCGGCCAACTTACTTCTGACAACGATCGGAGGACCGAAGGAGCTAACCGCTTTTTTGCACAA
CATGGGGGATCATGTAACTCGCCTTGATCGTTGGGAACCGGAGCTGAATGAAGCCATACCAAACGACGAG
CGTGACACCACGATGCCTGTAGCAATGGCAACAACGTTGCGCAAACTATTAACTGGCGAACTACTTACTC
TAGCTTCCCGGCAACAATTAATAGACTGGATGGAGGCGGATAAAGTTGCAGGACCACTTCTGCGCTCGGC
CCTTCCGGCTGGCTGGTTTATTGCTGATAAATCTGGAGCCGGTGAGCGTGGGTCTCGCGGTATCATTGCA
GCACTGGGGCCAGATGGTAAGCCCTCCCGTATCGTAGTTATCTACACGACGGGGAGTCAGGCAACTATGG
ATGAACGAAATAGACAGATCGCTGAGATAGGTGCCTCACTGATTAAGCATTGGTAACTGTCAGACCAAGT
TTACTCATATATACTTTAGATTGATTTAAAACTTCATTTTTAATTTAAAAGGATCTAGGTGAAGATCCTT
TTTGATAATCTCATGACCAAAATCCCTTAACGTGAGTTTTCGTTCCACTGAGCGTCAGACCCCGTAGAAA
AGATCAAAGGATCTTCTTGAGATCCTTTTTTTCTGCGCGTAATCTGCTGCTTGCAAACAAAAAAACCACC
GCTACCAGCGGTGGTTTGTTTGCCGGATCAAGAGCTACCAACTCTTTTTCCGAAGGTAACTGGCTTCAGC
AGAGCGCAGATACCAAATACTGTTCTTCTAGTGTAGCCGTAGTTAGGCCACCACTTCAAGAACTCTGTAG
CACCGCCTACATACCTCGCTCTGCTAATCCTGTTACCAGTGGCTGCTGCCAGTGGCGATAAGTCGTGTCT
TACCGGGTTGGACTCAAGACGATAGTTACCGGATAAGGCGCAGCGGTCGGGCTGAACGGGGGGTTCGTGC
ACACAGCCCAGCTTGGAGCGAACGACCTACACCGAACTGAGATACCTACAGCGTGAGCTATGAGAAAGCG
CCACGCTTCCCGAAGGGAGAAAGGCGGACAGGTATCCGGTAAGCGGCAGGGTCGGAACAGGAGAGCGCAC
GAGGGAGCTTCCAGGGGGAAACGCCTGGTATCTTTATAGTCCTGTCGGGTTTCGCCACCTCTGACTTGAG
CGTCGATTTTTGTGATGCTCGTCAGGGGGGCGGAGCCTATGGAAAAACGCCAGCAACGCGGCCTTTTTAC
GGTTCCTGGCCTTTTGCTGGCCTTTTGCTCACATGTTCTTTCCTGCGTTATCCCCTGATTCTGTGGATAA
CCGTATTACCGCCTTTGAGTGAGCTGATACCGCTCGCCGCAGCCGAACGACCGAGCGCAGCGAGTCAGTG
AGCGAGGAAGCGGAAGAGCGCCCAATACGCAAACCGCCTCTCCCCGCGCGTTGGCCGATTCATTAATGCA
GCTGGCACGACAGGTTTCCCGACTGGAAAGCGGGCAGTGAGCGCAACGCAATTAATGTGAGTTAGCTCAC
TCATTAGGCACCCCAGGCTTTACACTTTATGCTTCCGGCTCGTATGTTGTGTGGAATTGTGAGCGGATAA
CAATTTCACACAGGAAACAGCTATGACCATGATTACGCCAAGCGCGCAATTAACCCTCACTAAAGGGAAC
AAAAGCTGGAGCTGCAAGCTTAATGTAGTCTTATGCAATACTCTTGTAGTCTTGCAACATGGTAACGATG
AGTTAGCAACATGCCTTACAAGGAGAGAAAAAGCACCGTGCATGCCGATTGGTGGAAGTAAGGTGGTACG
ATCGTGCCTTATTAGGAAGGCAACAGACGGGTCTGACATGGATTGGACGAACCACTGAATTGCCGCATTG
CAGAGATATTGTATTTAAGTGCCTAGCTCGATACATAAACGGGTCTCTCTGGTTAGACCAGATCTGAGCC
TGGGAGCTCTCTGGCTAACTAGGGAACCCACTGCTTAAGCCTCAATAAAGCTTGCCTTGAGTGCTTCAAG
TAGTGTGTGCCCGTCTGTTGTGTGACTCTGGTAACTAGAGATCCCTCAGACCCTTTTAGTCAGTGTGGAA
AATCTCTAGCAGTGGCGCCCGAACAGGGACTTGAAAGCGAAAGGGAAACCAGAGGAGCTCTCTCGACGCA
GGACTCGGCTTGCTGAAGCGCGCACGGCAAGAGGCGAGGGGCGGCGACTGGTGAGTACGCCAAAAATTTT
GACTAGCGGAGGCTAGAAGGAGAGAGATGGGTGCGAGAGCGTCAGTATTAAGCGGGGGAGAATTAGATCG
CGATGGGAAAAAATTCGGTTAAGGCCAGGGGGAAAGAAAAAATATAAATTAAAACATATAGTATGGGCAA
GCAGGGAGCTAGAACGATTCGCAGTTAATCCTGGCCTGTTAGAAACATCAGAAGGCTGTAGACAAATACT
GGGACAGCTACAACCATCCCTTCAGACAGGATCAGAAGAACTTAGATCATTATATAATACAGTAGCAACC
CTCTATTGTGTGCATCAAAGGATAGAGATAAAAGACACCAAGGAAGCTTTAGACAAGATAGAGGAAGAGC
AAAACAAAAGTAAGACCACCGCACAGCAAGCGGCCGCTGATCTTCAGACCTGGAGGAGGAGATATGAGGG
ACAATTGGAGAAGTGAATTATATAAATATAAAGTAGTAAAAATTGAACCATTAGGAGTAGCACCCACCAA
GGCAAAGAGAAGAGTGGTGCAGAGAGAAAAAAGAGCAGTGGGAATAGGAGCTTTGTTCCTTGGGTTCTTG
GGAGCAGCAGGAAGCACTATGGGCGCAGCGTCAATGACGCTGACGGTACAGGCCAGACAATTATTGTCTG
GTATAGTGCAGCAGCAGAACAATTTGCTGAGGGCTATTGAGGCGCAACAGCATCTGTTGCAACTCACAGT
CTGGGGCATCAAGCAGCTCCAGGCAAGAATCCTGGCTGTGGAAAGATACCTAAAGGATCAACAGCTCCTG
GGGATTTGGGGTTGCTCTGGAAAACTCATTTGCACCACTGCTGTGCCTTGGAATGCTAGTTGGAGTAATA
AATCTCTGGAACAGATTTGGAATCACACGACCTGGATGGAGTGGGACAGAGAAATTAACAATTACACAAG
CTTAATACACTCCTTAATTGAAGAATCGCAAAACCAGCAAGAAAAGAATGAACAAGAATTATTGGAATTA
GATAAATGGGCAAGTTTGTGGAATTGGTTTAACATAACAAATTGGCTGTGGTATATAAAATTATTCATAA
TGATAGTAGGAGGCTTGGTAGGTTTAAGAATAGTTTTTGCTGTACTTTCTATAGTGAATAGAGTTAGGCA
GGGATATTCACCATTATCGTTTCAGACCCACCTCCCAACCCCGAGGGGACCCATGCATTGCATCTCAATT
AGTCAGCAACCAGGTGTGGAAAGTCCCCAGGCTCCCCAGCAGGCAGAAGTATGCAAAGCATGCGTCTCAA
TTAGTCAGCAACCATAGTCCCGCCCCTAACTCCGCCCATCCCGCCCCTAACTCCGCCCAGTTCCGCCCAT
TCTCCGCCCCATGGCTGACTAATTTTTTTTATTTATGCAGAGGCCGAGGCCGCCTCGGCCTCTGAGCTAT
TCCAGAAGTAGTGAGGAGGCTTTTTTGGAGGCCTAGGCTTTTGCAAAAAGCTTTCTAGAGGTACCACCGG
AGCTTACCATGACCGAGTACAAGCCCACGGTGCGCCTCGCCACCCGCGACGACGTCCCCAGGGCCGTACG
CACCCTCGCCGCCGCGTTCGCCGACTACCCCGCCACGCGCCACACCGTCGATCCGGACCGCCACATCGAG
CGGGTCACCGAGCTGCAAGAACTCTTCCTCACGCGCGTCGGGCTCGACATCGGCAAGGTGTGGGTCGCGG
ACGACGGCGCCGCCGTGGCGGTCTGGACCACGCCGGAGAGCGTCGAAGCGGGGGCGGTGTTCGCCGAGAT
CGGCCCGCGCATGGCCGAGTTGAGCGGTTCCCGGCTGGCCGCGCAGCAACAGATGGAAGGCCTCCTGGCG
CCGCACCGGCCCAAGGAGCCCGCGTGGTTCCTGGCCACCGTCGGCGTCTCGCCCGACCACCAGGGCAAGG
GTCTGGGCAGCGCCGTCGTGCTCCCCGGAGTGGAGGCGGCCGAGCGCGCCGGGGTGCCCGCCTTCCTGGA
GACCTCCGCGCCCCGCAACCTCCCCTTCTACGAGCGGCTCGGCTTCACCGTCACCGCCGACGTCGAGGTG
CCCGAAGGACCGCGCACCTGGTGCATGACCCGCAAGCCCGGTGCCAGTTAACGAATTCTAGATCTTGAGA
CAAATGGCAGTATTCATCCACAATTTTAAAAGAAAAGGGGGGATTGGGGGGTACAGTGCAGGGGAAAGAA
TAGTAGACATAATAGCAACAGACATACAAACTAAAGAATTACAAAAACAAATTACAAAAATTCAAAATTT
TCGGGTTTATTACAGGGACAGCAGAGATCCACTTTGGCGCCGGCTCGAGGCCTGCAGGTGCAAAGATGGA
TAAAGTTTTAAACAGAGAGGAATCTTTGCAGCTAATGGACCTTCTAGGTCTTGAAAGGAGTGGGAATTGG
CTCCGGTGCCCGTCAGTGGGCAGAGCGCACATCGCCCACAGTCCCCGAGAAGTTGGGGGGAGGGGTCGGC
AATTGAACCGGTGCCTAGAGAAGGTGGCGCGGGGTAAACTGGGAAAGTGATGTCGTGTACTGGCTCCGCC
TTTTTCCCGAGGGTGGGGGAGAACCGTATATAAGTGCAGTAGTCGCCGTGAACGTTCTTTTTCGCAACGG
GTTTGCCGCCAGAACACAGGTAAGTGCCGTGTGTGGTTCCCGCGGGCCTGGCCTCTTTACGGGTTATGGC
CCTTGCGTGCCTTGAATTACTTCCACCTGGCTGCAGTACGTGATTCTTGATCCCGAGCTTCGGGTTGGAA
GTGGGTGGGAGAGTTCGAGGCCTTGCGCTTAAGGAGCCCCTTCGCCTCGTGCTTGAGTTGAGGCCTGGCC
TGGGCGCTGGGGCCGCCGCGTGCGAATCTGGTGGCACCTTCGCGCCTGTCTCGCTGCTTTCGATAAGTCT
CTAGCCATTTAAAATTTTTGATGACCTGCTGCGACGCTTTTTTTCTGGCAAGATAGTCTTGTAAATGCGG
GCCAAGATCTGCACACTGGTATTTCGGTTTTTGGGGCCGCGGGCGGCGACGGGGCCCGTGCGTCCCAGCG
CACATGTTCGGCGAGGCGGGGCCTGCGAGCGCGGCCACCGAGAATCGGACGGGGGTAGTCTCAAGCTGGC
CGGCCTGCTCTGGTGCCTGGCCTCGCGCCGCCGTGTATCGCCCCGCCCTGGGCGGCAAGGCTGGCCCGGT
CGGCACCAGTTGCGTGAGCGGAAAGATGGCCGCTTCCCGGCCCTGCTGCAGGGAGCTCAAAATGGAGGAC
GCGGCGCTCGGGAGAGCGGGCGGGTGAGTCACCCACACAAAGGAAAAGGGCCTTTCCGTCCTCAGCCGTC
GCTTCATGTGACTCCACGGAGTACCGGGCGCCGTCCAGGCACCTCGATTAGTTCTCGAGCTTTTGGAGTA
CGTCGTCTTTAGGTTGGGGGGAGGGGTTTTATGCGATGGAGTTTCCCCACACTGAGTGGGTGGAGACTGA
AGTTAGGCCAGCTTGGCACTTGATGTAATTCTCCTTGGAATTTGCCCTTTTTGAGTTTGGATCTTGGTTC
ATTCTCAAGCCTCAGACAGTGGTTCAAAGTTTTTTTCTTCCATTTCAGGTGTCGTGAGGGATCCGCCACC
ATGGCCAGGACCAAACAAACTGCCAGAAAGAGCACCGGGGGGAAAGCGCCCCGAAAACAGCTGGCGACCA
AAGCAGCCCGCAAAAGCGCACCGGGAGGTGCAAGCAGTGGGGCAGGAAGTTCCTCAGGAGGAAGTGCGGC
GGGATCCGGAAGCGGTGGCGCATCAAGTGGCGCCGCAAGTAGCAGTGCCGGGTCCGCAGCTGGCTCCGGG
TCCTCCCCTGTTGAGATCTACAAGACCGTGTCCGCCTGGAAGCGGCAGCCAATCAGAGTGCTGAGCCTGT
TCGGCAATATTGACAAGGAACTGAAGTCTCTGGGCTTCCTGGAAAGCGGCAGCCACAGCGAGGGCGGCAC
ACTGAAGTACGTGGAAGATGTGACCAACGTGGTGCGGAGAGATGTGGAAAAGTGGGGACCTTTCGACCTG
CTGTACGGCAGCACCCAGCCTCTGGGCGGAAGCTGCGACAGGTGTCCTGGCTGGTACATGTTCCAATTTC
ATAGAATCCTGCAGTACGCCAGACCTAGACAGGAGTCTCAGCCCTTCTTCTGGATCTTCATGGATAACCT
GCTGCTCACAGAGGACGACCAGATGACCACCGTGCGGTTCCTGCAAACAGAGGCCGTCACCCTGCGCGAC
GTGAGATCTAGAGTGCTGCAGAACGCCGTCCGGGTGTGGAGCAACATCCCCGGTCTTAAAAGCAAGCACG
AGGCTCTGTCCCCAAAAGAGGAAGAGAGCCTGCAGGGCCACGTGCGGACCAGATCTAAGCTGGCCGCTCC
TAAAGTGGACCCCCTGGTGAAGAACTGCCTGCTGCCTCTGAGAGAGTACTTTAAGTATTTCAGCCAGAGC
AGCCTGCCCCTGGGCGGCCCTTCTAGCGGTGCTCCACCTCCAAGCGGCGGCTCGCCAGCCGGCAGCCCTA
CCAGCACCGAGGAGGGCACAAGCGAGAGCGCAACACCTGAGAGCGGCCCCGGCACAAGCACCGAGCCTTC
TGAAGGAAGCGCCCCTGGGAGCCCTGCCGGCAGCCCCACCAGCACAGAAGAGGGCACCTCTACCGAGCCC
AGCGAGGGTAGCGCCCCTGGCACAAGCACAGAACCCTCTGAGAAGCGGACTGCCGATGGATCTGAGTTTG
AGAGCCCTAAGAAAAAAAAAAAGGTTGGCATTCACCGCGGGGTACCTATGGTGGACTTGAGGACACTCGG
TTATTCGCAACAGCAACAGGAGAAAATCAAGCCTAAGGTCAGGAGCACCGTCGCGCAACACCACGAGGCG
CTTGTGGGGCATGGCTTCACTCATGCGCATATTGTCGCGCTTTCACAGCACCCTGCGGCGCTTGGGACGG
TGGCTGTCAAATACCAAGATATGATTGCGGCCCTGCCCGAAGCCACGCACGAGGCAATTGTAGGGGTCGG
TAAACAGTGGTCGGGAGCGCGAGCACTTGAGGCGCTGCTGACTGTGGCGGGTGAGCTTAGGGGGCCTCCG
CTCCAGCTCGACACCGGGCAGCTGCTGAAGATCGCGAAGAGAGGGGGAGTAACAGCGGTAGAGGCAGTGC
ACGCCTGGCGCAATGCGCTCACCGGGGCCCCCTTGAACCTTACGCCAGACCAGGTCGTTGCCATCGCAAG
CCACGACGGAGGAAAACAGGCTCTGGAGACAGTCCAGAGACTTCTTCCGGTGTTGTGCCAGGACCACGGT
TTTTCTCAGGCCGACATCGTGAAAATCGCCGGTCATGATGGTGGCGCACAGGCCCTACAGGCGGTACTGG
AATTGGAACCCACCCTGCGCGAAAGGGGACTCACACCACAACAGGTGGTCGCCATAGCTAATGGCGGAGG
AAAGCAGGCTCTTGAGACTGTGCAGCGCCTGCTCCCAGTTCTGTGTCAGGCTCATGGCCTCACCCCAGAT
CAGGTGGTTGCCATCGCTTCTAACCACGGGGGCAAACAAGCCCTGGAGACTGTCCAACGGCTGCTCCCGG
TTTTGTGCCAGGATCACGGCCTTACCCCAGCACAGGTCGTTGCCATTGCATCCAATCATGGCGGTAAACA
GGCTCTGGAAACTGTCCAAGCGTTGCTGCCTGTACTCTGTCAGGACCACGGATTGACCCCTGACCAAGTC
GTTGCAATCGCAAATCACGACGGCGGGAAGCAGGCTCTGGAAACTGTTCAAAGACTCCTTCCCGTTCTCT
GTCAGGCACACGGACTGACCCCAGAACAGGTCGTGGCAATCGCTTCAAATGGCGGAGGCAAACAGGCTCT
CGAAACAGTGCAGAGGCTCCTTCCGGTCCTGTGTCAGGCCCACGGATTCTCACAGGCAGACATCGTGAAG
ATTGCTGGCCACGATGGTGGCGCGCAAGCACTCCAAGCGGTGTTGGAATTGGAGCCCACTCTCCGGGAAA
GGGGGCTCACGCCCGATCAAGTAGTGGCAATTGCAAGTCACGACGGAGGAAAACAAGCTCTTGAAACCGT
GCAAAGACTCCTTCCGGTGTTGTGTCAAGATCATGGCCTGACGCCGGCCCAAGTTGTGGCCATTGCTTCT
CATGACGGGGGTAAGCAAGCCCTTGAAACTGTCCAGGCCTTGCTGCCCGTGCTGTGTCAAGCTCACGGAC
TCACACCAGACCAAGTGGTTGCCATTGCAAATCACGATGGAGGAAAACAAGCGTTGGAGACTGTTCAACG
ATTGCTTCCAGTGCTTTGTCAAGCCCATGGTCTGACACCTGATCAAGTTGTTGCTATCGCAAATGGCGGA
GGTAAACAAGCTTTAGAAACAGTACAACGGTTGCTACCTGTTCTTTGCCAAGCTCACGGTCTGACGCCCG
AGCAGGTAGTAGCCATAGCTTCTAATCACGGCGGAAAGCAAGCACTGGAGACCGTCCAGCGCCTCCTTCC
TGTACTCTGCCAAGCGCACGGGTTGACGCCTCAACAAGTAGTGGCAATCGCGAACGGGGGAGGCAAACAG
GCTCTGGAGACAGTTCAAAGGCTTCTCCCAGTGTTGTGTCAAGCACACGGTTACTCCAGAGCGGATATTG
TCAAAATTGCCGGAAATCACGGTGGGGCGCAGGCCCTTAAAGCCGTAGTGATGCACGGACCTACGCTTTG
CGAACGCGGACTCACGCCGGATCAGGTTGTTGCCATAGCTAATAACGGAGGGGGGAAACAAGCTTTGGAA
ACAGTTCAAAGACTTCTTCCTGTGCTCTGTCAGGACCACGGGCTTACGCCACAACAGGTGGTGGCGATTG
CATCTAATGGAGGCGGACGCCCTGCCTTGGAGTCCATCGTAGCCCAATTGTCCAGGCCCGATCCCGCGTT
GGCTGCGTTAACGAATGACCATCTGGTGGCGTTGGCATGTCTTGGTGGACGACCCGCGCTCGATGCAGTC
AAAAAGGGTCTGCCTCATGCTCCCGCATTGATCAAAAGAACCAACCGGCGGATTCCCGAGAGAACTTCCC
ATCGAGTCGCGAAGAGGACCGCCGACGGCAGCGAGTTCGAGCCCAAGAAAAAGCGGAAGGTGGCTACAAA
CTTCAGCCTGCTGAAACAGGCCGGCGACGTCGAGGAAAATCCTGGCCCCAGCGAGCTGATTAAGGAAAAC
ATGCACATGAAGCTGTATATGGAAGGCACCGTGGACAACCACCATTTCAAGTGCACCAGCGAGGGCGAAG
GCAAGCCCTACGAGGGAACACAGACCATGCGGATCAAGGTGGTGGAAGGCGGCCCTCTGCCATTCGCCTT
CGACATCCTCGCCACCTCTTTCCTGTACGGCAGTAAGACCTTTATCAACCACACCCAGGGCATCCCCGAT
TTCTTCAAGCAGAGCTTCCCCGAGGGATTTACCTGGGAGAGAGTGACCACCTACGAGGACGGCGGCGTGC
TGACAGCCACCCAGGACACCAGCCTGCAGGACGGCTGTCTGATCTACAACGTGAAGATCAGAGGCGTGAA
CTTCACCAGCAACGGCCCTGTGATGCAGAAAAAAACCCTGGGCTGGGAGGCCTTTACAGAGACACTGTAC
CCCGCTGATGGAGGCCTGGAAGGTAGAAACGACATGGCCCTGAAACTGGTCGGCGGCAGCCACCTGATTG
CCAATATCAAGACCACATACCGGAGCAAGAAACCAGCTAAAAACCTGAAGATGCCTGGCGTTTACTACGT
GGATTACAGACTGGAGCGGATCAAGGAAGCCAACAACGAGACATATGTGGAACAGCACGAGGTGGCCGTA
GCTAGATACTGCGACCTGCCTTCTAAGCTTGGCCACAAGCTGAACTAAGCTAGCGTCGACAATCAACCTC
TGGATTACAAAATTTGTGAAAGATTGACTGGTATTCTTAACTATGTTGCTCCTTTTACGCTATGTGGATA
CGCTGCTTTAATGCCTTTGTATCATGCTATTGCTTCCCGTATGGCTTTCATTTTCTCCTCCTTGTATAAA
TCCTGGTTGCTGTCTCTTTATGAGGAGTTGTGGCCCGTTGTCAGGCAACGTGGCGTGGTGTGCACTGTGT
TTGCTGACGCAACCCCCACTGGTTGGGGCATTGCCACCACCTGTCAGCTCCTTTCCGGGACTTTCGCTTT
CCCCCTCCCTATTGCCACGGCGGAACTCATCGCCGCCTGCCTTGCCCGCTGCTGGACAGGGGCTCGGCTG
TTGGGCACTGACAATTCCGTGGTGTTGTCGGGGAAATCATCGTCCTTTCCTTGGCTGCTCGCCTGTGTTG
CCACCTGGATTCTGCGCGGGACGTCCTTCTGCTACGTCCCTTCGGCCCTCAATCCAGCGGACCTTCCTTC
CCGCGGCCTGCTGCCGGCTCTGCGGCCTCTTCCGCGTCTTCGCCTTCGCCCTCAGACGAGTCGGATCTCC
CTTTGGGCCGCCTCCCCGCGTCGACTTTAAGACCAATGACTTACAAGGCAGCTGTAGATCTTAGCCACTT
TTTAAAAGAAAAGGGGGGACTGGAAGGGCTAATTCACTCCCAACGAAGACAAGATCTGCTTTTTGCTTGT
ACTGGGTCTCTCTGGTTAGACCAGATCTGAGCCTGGGAGCTCTCTGGCTAACTAGGGAACCCACTGCTTA
AGCCTCAATAAAGCTTGCCTTGAGTGCTTCAAGTAGTGTGTGCCCGTCTGTTGTGTGACTCTGGTAACTA
GAGATCCCTCAGACCCTTTTAGTCAGTGTGGAAAATCTCTAGCAGTACGTATAGTAGTTCATGTCATCTT
ATTATTCAGTATTTATAACTTGCAAAGAAATGAATATCAGAGAGTGAGAGGAACTTGTTTATTGCAGCTT
ATAATGGTTACAAATAAAGCAATAGCATCACAAATTTCACAAATAAAGCATTTTTTTCACTGCATTCTAG
TTGTGGTTTGTCCAAACTCATCAATGTATCTTATCATGTCTGGCTCTAGCTATCCCGCCCCTAACTCCGC
CCATCCCGCCCCTAACTCCGCCCAGTTCCGCCCATTCTCCGCCCCATGGCTGACTAATTTTTTTTATTTA
TGCAGAGGCCGAGGCCGCCTCGGCCTCTGAGCTATTCCAGAAGTAGTGAGGAGGCTTTTTTGGAGGCCTA
GGGACGTACCCAATTCGCCCTATAGTGAGTCGTATTACGCGCGCTCACTGGCCGTCGTTTTACAACGTCG
TGACTGGGAAAACCCTGGCGTTACCCAACTTAATCGCCTTGCAGCACATCCCCCTTTCGCCAGCTGGCGT
AATAGCGAAGAGGCCCGCACCGATCGCCCTTCCCAACAGTTGCGCAGCCTGAATGGCGAATGGG
[124 nt withheld, positions 11825-11948]
C
[91 nt withheld, positions 11950-12040]
A
[49 nt withheld, positions 12042-12090]
CCTTTGACGTTGGAGTCCACGTTCTTT
[37 nt withheld, positions 12118-12154]
ACCCTATCTCGGTCTATTCTTTTGATTTATAAGGGATTTTGCCGATTTCGGCCTATTGGTTAAAAAATGA
GCTGATTTAACAAAAATTTAACGCGAATTTTAACAAAATATTAACGCTTACAATTTAGGTGGCACTTTTC
GGGGAAATGTGCGCGGAACCCCTATTTGTTTATTTTTCTAAATACATTCAAATATGTATCCGCTCATGAG
ACAATAACCCTGATAAATGCTTCAATAATATTGAAAAAGGAAGAGTATGAGTATTCAACATTTCCGTGTC
GCCCTTATTCCCTTTTTTGCGGCATTTTGCCTTCCTGTTTTTGCTCACCCAGAAACGCTGGTGAAAGTAA
AAGATGCTGAA
Features (pLannotate 1.2.2; 34 found; start..end, strand, type, name):
    927..1515    +  rep_origin     ori: high-copy-number ColE1/pMB1/pBR322/pUC origin of replication
   1698..1790    +  CDS            lacI (fragment): lac repressor; lacI; The lac repressor binds to the lac operator to inhibit transcription in E. coli. This inhibition can be relieved by adding lactose or isopropyl-β-D-thiogalactopyranoside (IPTG).
   1803..1824    +  protein_bind   CAP binding site: CAP binding activates transcription in the presence of cAMP. E. coli catabolite activator protein
   1839..1869    +  promoter       lac promoter: promoter for the E. coli lac operon
   1873..1895    +  protein_bind   lac operator (fragment): The lac repressor binds to the lac operator to inhibit transcription in E. coli. This inhibition can be relieved by adding lactose or isopropyl-β-D-thiogalactopyranoside (IPTG). lac repressor encoded by lacI
   1938..1956    +  promoter       T3 promoter: promoter for bacteriophage T3 RNA polymerase
   1984..2210    +  promoter       RSV promoter: Rous sarcoma virus enhancer/promoter
   2211..2391    +  LTR            5' LTR (truncated): truncated 5' long terminal repeat (LTR) from HIV-1
   2438..2563    +  misc_feature   HIV-1 Ψ: packaging signal of human immunodeficiency virus type 1
   2547..2910    +  CDS            HIV-1 gag (fragment): gag protein from human immunodeficiency virus 1; gag
   3056..3289    +  misc_feature   RRE: The Rev response element (RRE) of HIV-1 allows for Rev-dependent mRNA export from the nucleus to the cytoplasm.
   3666..3692    +  CDS            Rev (fragment): human immunodeficiency virus 1 (HIV-1) Rev protein; rev; enhances nuclear export of unspliced and incompletely spliced viral mRNAs
   3699..3722    +  promoter       SV40 promoter (fragment): SV40 early promoter
   3723..3794    +  promoter       SV40 promoter (fragment): SV40 enhancer and early promoter
   3818..3953    +  rep_origin     SV40 ori: SV40 origin of replication
   3999..4595    +  CDS            PuroR (fragment): puromycin N-acetyltransferase; pac from Streptomyces; confers resistance to puromycin
   4644..4761    +  misc_feature   cPPT/CTS: central polypurine tract and central termination sequence of HIV-1
   4826..4892    +  CDS            small t antigen (fragment): SV40 (simian virus 40) small t antigen
   4899..6077    +  promoter       EF-1α promoter: strong constitutive promoter for human elongation factor EF-1α
   6091..6183    +  CDS            H31_BOVIN (fragment): Experimental evidence at protein level: Swiss-Prot protein existence level 1. Core component of nucleosome. Nucleosomes wrap and compact DNA into chromatin, limiting DNA accessibility to the cellular machineries which require DNA as a template. Histones thereby play a central role in transcription regulation, DNA repair, DNA replication and chromosomal stability. DNA accessibility is regulated via a complex set of post-translational modifications of histones, also called histone code, and nucleosome remodeling. From Bos taurus (Bovine).
   6307..6942    +  CDS            Dnmt3l (fragment): DNM3L_MOUSE - Experimental evidence at protein level: Swiss-Prot protein existence level 1. Catalytically inactive regulatory factor of DNA methyltransferases that can either promote or inhibit DNA methylation depending on the context (PubMed:11719692, PubMed:15318244, PubMed:15671018, PubMed:24074865). Essential for the function of DNMT3A and DNMT3B: activates DNMT3A and DNMT3B by binding to their catalytic domain (PubMed:15671018). Acts by accelerating the binding of DNA and S-adenosyl-L-methionine (AdoMet) to the methyltransferases and dissociates from the complex after DNA binding to the m
   7261..7770    +  CDS            avrBs3 (fragment): AVRB3_XANEU - Experimental evidence at protein level: Swiss-Prot protein existence level 1. Avirulence protein. Acts as a transcription factor in C.annuum plants. In susceptible plants lacking the Bs3 resistance gene induces expression of a number of genes, including genes homologous to a family of auxin-induced genes, alpha-expansin genes, pectate lyase, anthocyanidin glucoside rhamnosyl transferase and at least one transcription factor, UPA20. Their expression leads to plant hypertrophy in mesophyll cells, probably mainly mediated by UPA20 (PubMed:17962565). In resistant plants induces the h
   9343..9531    +  CDS            avrBs3 (fragment): AVRB3_XANEU - Experimental evidence at protein level: Swiss-Prot protein existence level 1. Avirulence protein. Acts as a transcription factor in C.annuum plants. In susceptible plants lacking the Bs3 resistance gene induces expression of a number of genes, including genes homologous to a family of auxin-induced genes, alpha-expansin genes, pectate lyase, anthocyanidin glucoside rhamnosyl transferase and at least one transcription factor, UPA20. Their expression leads to plant hypertrophy in mesophyll cells, probably mainly mediated by UPA20 (PubMed:17962565). In resistant plants induces the h
   9640..10335   +  CDS            TagBFP: TagBFP is a basic (constitutively fluorescent) blue fluorescent protein published in 2008, derived from Entacmaea quadricolor. It is reported to be a very rapidly-maturing monomer with very low acid sensitivity.
  10351..10939   +  misc_feature   WPRE: woodchuck hepatitis virus posttranscriptional regulatory element
  10990..11009   +  misc_feature   cPPT/CTS (fragment): central polypurine tract and central termination sequence of HIV-1
  11011..11244   +  LTR            3' LTR (ΔU3): self-inactivating 3' long terminal repeat (LTR) from HIV-1
  11322..11443   +  polyA_signal   SV40 poly(A) signal: SV40 polyadenylation signal
  11483..11618   +  rep_origin     SV40 ori: SV40 origin of replication
  11639..11657   -  promoter       T7 promoter: promoter for bacteriophage T7 RNA polymerase
  11665..11820   +  CDS            lacZα (fragment): LacZα fragment of β-galactosidase; lacZ fragment
  11825..12253   +  rep_origin     f1 ori (sequence partly withheld): f1 bacteriophage origin of replication; arrow indicates direction of (+) strand synthesis
  12306..12410   +  promoter       AmpR promoter: bla
  12411..756     +  CDS            AmpR (across the origin): β-lactamase; bla; confers resistance to ampicillin, carbenicillin, and related antibiotics
