[The description below was written by a language model from this plasmid's Addgene catalogue record and pLannotate feature annotations shown in this document.]
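Description:
pENN491_TALEcharm_MmT8x is a 12.5 kb third-generation-style, self-inactivating lentiviral plasmid for expressing a TALE-based "CHARM" epigenetic editor (version Kv2) in mammalian cells, with the TALE array directed at the prion protein gene Prnp. It is maintained in E. coli through a high-copy ColE1/pUC origin and ampicillin resistance (AmpR), and also carries an f1 origin and remnants of a lac/lacZα cloning region. The viral portion consists of an RSV promoter-driven truncated HIV-1 5' LTR, the Ψ packaging signal with a gag fragment, the RRE for Rev-dependent export, a cPPT/CTS, a WPRE, and a ΔU3 3' LTR followed by an SV40 polyadenylation signal. Together these allow packaging of the genome when helper functions are supplied in trans, and integration without reconstituting an active LTR promoter.

Two expression units lie between the LTRs. An SV40 early promoter drives puromycin N-acetyltransferase for selection of transduced or transfected cells. Downstream, the EF-1α promoter drives the 4.2 kb TALEcharm open reading frame. The feature table detects a short histone H3-like segment at its N terminus, a fragment of Dnmt3l (the catalytically inactive cofactor that stimulates DNMT3A/3B), and AvrBs3-derived flanks bracketing an unannotated region that presumably holds the TALE repeat array. This architecture suggests an editor that recruits and activates endogenous DNA methyltransferases at the target site rather than carrying a catalytic domain itself, although the record does not spell out the mechanism. The record also lists human and Apodemus sylvaticus as source species without assigning them to particular domains. A C-terminal P2A-TagBFP yields a separate blue fluorescent reporter for identifying expressing cells. The construct is suited to testing Prnp silencing in cultured cells.
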