Addgene plasmid #220836: pENN491_TALEcharm_MmT8x
Purpose: TALEcharm Kv2 expression in mammalian cells; targets Prnp
Depositing lab: Jonathan Weissman. Depositing organization: Whitehead Institute for Biomedical Research. Publication: Brainwide silencing of prion protein by AAV-mediated delivery of an engineered compact epigenetic editor. Neumann EN, Bertozzi TM, Wu E, Serack F, Harvey JW, Brauer PP, Pirtle CP, Coffey A, Howard M, Kamath N, Lenz K, Guzman K, Raymond MH, Khalil AS, Deverman BE, Minikel EV, Vallabh SM, Weissman JS. Science. 2024 Jun 28;384(6703):ado7082. doi: 10.1126/science.ado7082. Epub 2024 Jun 28. PubMed 38935715.
Backbone
  Vector backbone: Lentiviral expression plasmid
  Backbone size w/o insert (bp): 8267
  Vector type: Mammalian Expression, Lentiviral, TALEN
  Selectable markers: Puromycin
Growth in bacteria
  Bacterial resistance: Ampicillin, 100 μg/mL
  Growth temperature: 37°C
  Growth strain: NEB Stable
  Copy number: High Copy
Gene/Insert
  Gene/Insert name: TALEcharm
  Species: H. sapiens (human); Apodemus sylvaticus
  Insert size (bp): 4248
  Mutation: N/A
  Promoter: EF1a
  Tag / fusion protein: P2A-TagBFP (C terminal on backbone)
  Cloning method: Gibson Cloning
  Sequencing primers: 5′ ggcacttgatgtaattctcc; 3′ ggatacgctgctttaatgcc
Terms and licenses: Academic/Nonprofit Terms; Industry Terms: Not Available to Industry
How to cite: pENN491_TALEcharm_MmT8x was a gift from Jonathan Weissman (Addgene plasmid # 220836 ; http://n2t.net/addgene:220836 ; RRID:Addgene_220836)
